>Addgene plasmid #113153 | peSpdCas9-J23109 | addgene full sequence | sequence record 226329 | Addgene NGS Result
ATGGATAAGAAATACTCAATAGGCTTAGCTATCGGCACAAATAGCGTCGGATGGGCGGTGATCACTGATG
AATATAAGGTTCCGTCTAAAAAGTTCAAGGTTCTGGGAAATACAGACCGCCACAGTATCAAAAAAAATCT
TATAGGGGCTCTTTTATTTGACAGTGGAGAGACAGCGGAAGCGACTCGTCTCAAACGGACAGCTCGTAGA
AGGTATACACGTCGGAAGAATCGTATTTGTTATCTACAGGAGATTTTTTCAAATGAGATGGCGAAAGTAG
ATGATAGTTTCTTTCATCGACTTGAAGAGTCTTTTTTGGTGGAAGAAGACAAGAAGCATGAACGTCATCC
TATTTTTGGAAATATAGTAGATGAAGTTGCTTATCATGAGAAATATCCAACTATCTATCATCTGCGAAAA
AAATTGGTAGATTCTACTGATAAAGCGGATTTGCGCTTAATCTATTTGGCCTTAGCGCATATGATTAAGT
TTCGTGGTCATTTTTTGATTGAGGGAGATTTAAATCCTGATAATAGTGATGTGGACAAACTATTTATCCA
GTTGGTACAAACCTACAATCAATTATTTGAAGAAAACCCTATTAACGCAAGTGGAGTAGATGCTAAAGCG
ATTCTTTCTGCACGATTGAGTAAATCAAGACGATTAGAAAATCTCATTGCTCAGCTCCCCGGTGAGAAGA
AAAATGGCTTATTTGGGAATCTCATTGCTTTGTCATTGGGTTTGACCCCTAATTTTAAATCAAATTTTGA
TTTGGCAGAAGATGCTAAATTACAGCTTTCAAAAGATACTTACGATGATGATTTAGATAATTTATTGGCG
CAAATTGGAGATCAATATGCTGATTTGTTTTTGGCAGCTAAGAATTTATCAGATGCTATTTTACTTTCAG
ATATCCTAAGAGTAAATACTGAAATAACTAAGGCTCCCCTATCAGCTTCAATGATTAAACGCTACGATGA
ACATCATCAAGACTTGACTCTTTTAAAAGCTTTAGTTCGACAACAACTTCCAGAAAAGTATAAAGAAATC
TTTTTTGATCAATCAAAAAACGGATATGCAGGTTATATTGATGGGGGAGCTAGCCAAGAAGAATTTTATA
AATTTATCAAACCAATTTTAGAAAAAATGGATGGTACTGAGGAATTATTGGTGAAACTAAATCGTGAAGA
TTTGCTGCGCAAGCAACGGACCTTTGACAACGGCTCTATTCCCCATCAAATTCACTTGGGTGAGCTGCAT
GCTATTTTGAGAAGACAAGAAGACTTTTATCCATTTTTAAAAGACAATCGTGAGAAGATTGAAAAAATCT
TGACTTTTCGAATTCCTTATTATGTTGGTCCATTGGCGCGTGGCAATAGTCGTTTTGCATGGATGACTCG
GAAGTCTGAAGAAACAATTACCCCATGGAATTTTGAAGAAGTTGTCGATAAAGGTGCTTCAGCTCAATCA
TTTATTGAACGCATGACAAACTTTGATAAAAATCTTCCAAATGAAAAAGTACTACCAAAACATAGTTTGC
TTTATGAGTATTTTACGGTTTATAACGAATTGACAAAGGTCAAATATGTTACTGAAGGAATGCGAAAACC
AGCATTTCTTTCAGGTGAACAGAAGAAAGCCATTGTTGATTTACTCTTCAAAACAAATCGAAAAGTAACC
GTTAAGCAATTAAAAGAAGATTATTTCAAAAAAATAGAATGTTTTGATAGTGTTGAAATTTCAGGAGTTG
AAGATAGATTTAATGCTTCATTAGGTACCTACCATGATTTGCTAAAAATTATTAAAGATAAAGATTTTTT
GGATAATGAAGAAAATGAAGATATCTTAGAGGATATTGTTTTAACATTGACCTTATTTGAAGATAGGGAG
ATGATTGAGGAAAGACTTAAAACATATGCTCACCTCTTTGATGATAAGGTGATGAAACAGCTTAAACGTC
GCCGTTATACTGGTTGGGGACGTTTGTCTCGAAAATTGATTAATGGTATTAGGGATAAGCAATCTGGCAA
AACAATATTAGATTTTTTGAAATCAGATGGTTTTGCCAATCGCAATTTTATGCAGCTGATCCATGATGAT
AGTTTGACATTTAAAGAAGACATTCAAAAAGCACAAGTGTCTGGACAAGGCGATAGTTTACATGAACATA
TTGCAAATTTAGCTGGTAGCCCTGCTATTAAAAAAGGTATTTTACAGACTGTAAAAGTTGTTGATGAATT
GGTCAAAGTAATGGGGCGGCATAAGCCAGAAAATATCGTTATTGAAATGGCACGTGAAAATCAGACAACT
CAAAAGGGCCAGAAAAATTCGCGAGAGCGTATGAAACGAATCGAAGAAGGTATCAAAGAATTAGGAAGTC
AGATTCTTAAAGAGCATCCTGTTGAAAATACTCAATTGCAAAATGAAGCACTCTATCTCTATTATCTCCA
AAATGGAAGAGACATGTATGTGGACCAAGAATTAGATATTAATCGTTTAAGTGATTATGATGTCGATGCC
ATTGTTCCACAAAGTTTCCTTAAAGACGATTCAATAGACAATAAGGTCTTAACGCGTTCTGATAAAAATC
GTGGTAAATCGGATAACGTTCCAAGTGAAGAAGTAGTCAAAAAGATGAAAAACTATTGGAGACAACTTCT
AAACGCCAAGTTAATCACTCAACGTAAGTTTGATAATTTAACGAAAGCTGAACGTGGAGGTTTGAGTGAA
CTTGATAAAGCTGGTTTTATCAAACGCCAATTGGTTGAAACTCGCCAAATCACTAAGCATGTGGCACAAA
TTTTGGATAGTCGCATGAATACTAAATACGATGAAAATGATAAACTTATTCGAGAGGTTAAAGTGATTAC
CTTAAAATCTAAATTAGTTTCTGACTTCCGAAAAGATTTCCAATTCTATAAAGTACGTGAGATTAACAAT
TACCATCATGCCCATGATGCGTATCTAAATGCCGTCGTTGGAACTGCTTTGATTAAGAAATATCCAGCAC
TTGAATCGGAGTTTGTCTATGGTGATTATAAAGTTTATGATGTTCGTAAAATGATTGCTAAGTCTGAGCA
AGAAATAGGCAAAGCAACCGCAAAATATTTCTTTTACTCTAATATCATGAACTTCTTCAAAACAGAAATT
ACACTTGCAAATGGAGAGATTCGCAAAGCACCTCTAATCGAAACTAATGGGGAAACTGGAGAAATTGTCT
GGGATAAAGGGCGAGATTTTGCCACAGTGCGCAAAGTATTGTCCATGCCCCAAGTCAATATTGTCAAGAA
AACAGAAGTACAGACAGGCGGATTCTCCAAGGAGTCAATTTTACCAAAAAGAAATTCGGACAAGCTTATT
GCTCGTAAAAAAGACTGGGATCCAAAAAAATATGGTGGTTTTGATAGTCCAACGGTAGCTTATTCAGTCC
TAGTGGTTGCTAAGGTGGAAAAAGGGAAATCGAAGAAGTTAAAATCCGTTAAAGAGTTACTAGGGATCAC
AATTATGGAAAGAAGTTCCTTTGAAAAAAATCCGATTGACTTTTTAGAAGCTAAAGGATATAAGGAAGTT
AAAAAAGACTTAATCATTAAACTACCTAAATATAGTCTTTTTGAGTTAGAAAACGGTCGTAAACGGATGC
TGGCTAGTGCCGGAGAATTACAAAAAGGAAATGAGCTGGCTCTGCCAAGCAAATATGTGAATTTTTTATA
TTTAGCTAGTCATTATGAAAAGTTGAAGGGTAGTCCAGAAGATAACGAACAAAAACAATTGTTTGTGGAG
CAGCATAAGCATTATTTAGATGAGATTATTGAGCAAATCAGTGAATTTTCTAAGCGTGTTATTTTAGCAG
ATGCCAATTTAGATAAAGTTCTTAGTGCATATAACAAACATAGAGACAAACCAATACGTGAACAAGCAGA
AAATATTATTCATTTATTTACGTTGACGAATCTTGGAGCTCCCGCTGCTTTTAAATATTTTGATACAACA
ATTGATCGTAAACGATATACGTCTACAAAAGAAGTTTTAGATGCCACTCTTATCCATCAATCCATCACTG
GTCTTTATGAAACACGCATTGATTTGAGTCAGCTAGGAGGTGACTAACTCGAGTAAGGATCTCCAGGCAT
CAAATAAAACGAAAGGCTCAGTCGAAAGACTGGGCCTTTCGTTTTATCTGTTGTTTGTCGGTGAACGCTC
TCTACTAGAGTCACACTGGCTCACCTTCGGGTGGGCCTTTCTGCGTTTATACCTAGGGATATATTCCGCT
TCCTCGCTCACTGACTCGCTACGCTCGGTCGTTCGACTGCGGCGAGCGGAAATGGCTTACGAACGGGGCG
GAGATTTCCTGGAAGATGCCAGGAAGATACTTAACAGGGAAGTGAGAGGGCCGCGGCAAAGCCGTTTTTC
CATAGGCTCCGCCCCCCTGACAAGCATCACGAAATCTGACGCTCAAATCAGTGGTGGCGAAACCCGACAG
GACTATAAAGATACCAGGCGTTTCCCCCTGGCGGCTCCCTCGTGCGCTCTCCTGTTCCTGCCTTTCGGTT
TACCGGTGTCATTCCGCTGTTATGGCCGCGTTTGTCTCATTCCACGCCTGACACTCAGTTCCGGGTAGGC
AGTTCGCTCCAAGCTGGACTGTATGCACGAACCCCCCGTTCAGTCCGACCGCTGCGCCTTATCCGGTAAC
TATCGTCTTGAGTCCAACCCGGAAAGACATGCAAAAGCACCACTGGCAGCAGCCACTGGTAATTGATTTA
GAGGAGTTAGTCTTGAAGTCATGCGCCGGTTAAGGCTAAACTGAAAGGACAAGTTTTGGTGACTGCGCTC
CTCCAAGCCAGTTACCTCGGTTCAAAGAGTTGGTAGCTCAGAGAACCTTCGAAAAACCGCCCTGCAAGGC
GGTTTTTTCGTTTTCAGAGCAAGAGATTACGCGCAGACCAAAACGATCTCAAGAAGATCATCTTATTAAT
CAGATAAAATATTTCTAGATTTCAGTGCAATTTATCTCTTCAAATGTAGCACCTGAAGTCAGCCCCATAC
GATATAAGTTGTTACTAGTGCTTGGATTCTCACCAATAAAAAACGCCCGGCGGCAACCGAGCGTTCTGAA
CAAATCCAGATGGAGTTCTGAGGTCATTACTGGATCTATCAACAGGAGTCCAAGCGAGCTCGATATCAAA
TTATTAGAAAAACTCATCGAGCATCAAATGAAACTGCAATTTATTCATATCAGGATTATCAATACCATAT
TTTTGAAAAAGCCGTTTCTGTAATGAAGGAGAAAACTCACCGAGGCAGTTCCATAGGATGGCAAGATCCT
GGTATCGGTCTGCGATTCCGACTCGTCCAACATCAATACAACCTATTAATTTCCCCTCGTCAAAAATAAG
GTTATCAAGTGAGAAATCACCATGAGTGACGACTGAATCCGGTGAGAATGGCAAAAGCTTATGCATTTCT
TTCCAGACTTGTTCAACAGGCCAGCCATTACGCTCGTCATCAAAATCACTCGCATCAACCAAACCGTTAT
TCATTCGTGATTGCGCCTGAGCGAGACGAAATACGCGATCGCTGTTAAAAGGACAATTACAAACAGGAAT
CGAATGCAACCGGCGCAGGAACACTGCCAGCGCATCAACAATATTTTCACCTGAATCAGGATATTCTTCT
AATACCTGGAATGCTGTTTTCCCGGGGATCGCAGTGGTGAGTAACCATGCATCATCAGGAGTACGGATAA
AATGCTTGATGGTCGGAAGAGGCATAAATTCCGTCAGCCAGTTTAGTCTGACCATCTCATCTGTAACATC
ATTGGCAACGCTACCTTTGCCATGTTTCAGAAACAACTCTGGCGCATCGGGCTTCCCATACAATCGATAG
ATTGTCGCACCTGATTGCCCGACATTATCGCGAGCCCATTTATACCCATATAAATCAGCATCCATGTTGG
AATTTAATCGCGGCCTCGAGCAAGACGTTTCCCGTTGAATATGGCTCATAACACCCCTTGTATTACTGTT
TATGTAAGCAGACAGTTTTATTGTTCATGATGATATATTTTTATCTTGTGCAATGTAACATCAGAGATTT
TGAGACACAACGTGGCTTTCCCTGCAGTTTACAGCTAGCTCAGTCCTAGGGACTGTGCTAGCGGCCGCAG
ATCTAAAGAGGAGAAAGGATCT
Features (pLannotate 1.2.2; 8 found; start..end, strand, type, name):
      1..4105    +  CDS            dCas9 (fragment): catalytically dead mutant of the Cas9 endonuclease from the Streptococcus pyogenes Type II CRISPR/Cas system RNA-guided DNA-binding protein that lacks endonuclease activity due to the D10A mutation in the RuvC catalytic domain and the H840A mutation in the HNH catalytic domain
   4131..4202    +  terminator     rrnB T1 terminator: transcription terminator T1 from the E. coli rrnB gene
   4218..4245    +  terminator     T7Te terminator: phage T7 early transcription terminator
   4264..4319    -  rep_origin     RSF ori (fragment): Plasmids containing the RSF 1030 origin of replication can be propagated in E. coli cells that contain additional plasmids with compatible origins.
   4407..4952    -  rep_origin     p15A ori: Plasmids containing the medium-copy-number p15A origin of replication can be propagated in E. coli cells that contain a second plasmid with the ColE1 origin.
   5066..5160    -  terminator     lambda t0 terminator: transcription terminator from phage lambda
   5184..5999    -  CDS            KanR: aminoglycoside phosphotransferase; aph(3')-Ia; confers resistance to kanamycin in bacteria or G418 (Geneticin®) in eukaryotes
   6121..6140    +  promoter       J23119(SpeI) promoter (fragment): bacterial promoter (Registry of Standard Biological Parts BBa J23119) modified to end with an SpeI site
