[The description below was written by a language model from this plasmid's Addgene catalogue record and pLannotate feature annotations shown in this document.]
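Description:
peSpdCas9-J23109 is a bacterial expression plasmid of about 6.2 kb that constitutively produces eSpdCas9, a nuclease-dead, enhanced-specificity variant of Streptococcus pyogenes Cas9. The record gives no named backbone. The feature table shows a p15A origin of replication, along with a short fragment annotated as RSF origin. p15A is compatible with ColE1-type plasmids, so a second plasmid, such as one carrying an sgRNA, could be maintained in the same E. coli cell. The catalogue lists the plasmid as low copy. Selection is by kanamycin through an aminoglycoside phosphotransferase gene (aph(3')-Ia), which is followed by a lambda t0 terminator.

The insert carries five substitutions. D10A and H840A inactivate the RuvC and HNH catalytic domains, leaving an RNA-guided DNA-binding protein that does not cut its target. K810A, K1003A and R1060A are listed alongside them and correspond to the "e" (enhanced specificity) part of the name; changes of this type are generally intended to reduce off-target binding. The coding sequence is terminated by tandem rrnB T1 and T7Te terminators. Just upstream of the gene on the circular map, the annotation software found a short partial match to the J23119 promoter. Given the plasmid name, this most likely reflects the related, weaker J23109 constitutive promoter from the same synthetic promoter family, though the feature table does not label it as such.

No guide RNA cassette is annotated, so the guide must be supplied separately. The associated publication concerns genome-wide profiling of sgRNA activity in bacteria, which is consistent with use of this plasmid as the dCas9 component for CRISPR interference.
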