Addgene plasmid #113153: peSpdCas9-J23109
Purpose: Plasmid constitutively expressing eSpdCas9 protein
Depositing lab: Chong Zhang. Depositing organization: Tsinghua University. Publication: Improved sgRNA design in bacteria via genome-wide activity profiling. Guo J, Wang T, Guan C, Liu B, Luo C, Xie Z, Zhang C, Xing XH. Nucleic Acids Res. 2018 Aug 21;46(14):7052-7069. doi: 10.1093/nar/gky572. PubMed 29982721.
Backbone
  Vector backbone: N.A.
  Vector type: Bacterial Expression
Growth in bacteria
  Bacterial resistance: Kanamycin, 50 μg/mL
  Growth temperature: 37°C
  Growth strain: DH5alpha
  Copy number: Low Copy
Gene/Insert
  Gene/Insert name: eSpdCas9
  Mutation: D10A & K810A & H840A & K1003A & R1060A
  Cloning method: Gibson Cloning
Terms and licenses: Academic/Nonprofit Terms; Industry Terms: Not Available to Industry
Depositor comments: Please visit https://www.biorxiv.org/content/early/2018/02/26/272377 for bioRxiv preprint.
How to cite: peSpdCas9-J23109 was a gift from Chong Zhang (Addgene plasmid # 113153 ; http://n2t.net/addgene:113153 ; RRID:Addgene_113153)
